Addgene plasmid #140039: pCDF_LuxR
Purpose: Constutitive expression of LuxR protein.
Depositing lab: Yolanda Schaerli. Depositing organization: Universite de Lausanne (UNIL). Publication: Controlling spatiotemporal pattern formation in a concentration gradient with a synthetic toggle switch. Barbier I, Perez-Carrasco R, Schaerli Y. Mol Syst Biol. 2020 Jun;16(6):e9361. doi: 10.15252/msb.20199361. PubMed 32529808.
Backbone
  Vector backbone: pCDF
  Total vector size (bp): 3379
  Vector type: Bacterial Expression, Synthetic Biology
Growth in bacteria
  Bacterial resistance: Spectinomycin and Streptomycin, 50 & 50 μg/mL
  Growth temperature: 37°C
  Growth strain: DH5alpha
  Copy number: Low Copy
Gene/Insert
  Gene/Insert name: pLuxL and LuxR
  Species: Synthetic
  Insert size (bp): 923
  Cloning method: Restriction Enzyme; 5′ cloning site KpnI (unknown if destroyed); 3′ cloning site BamHI (unknown if destroyed)
  Sequencing primers: 5′ NNNNggtaccACCTGTACGATCCTACAGGT; 3′ CTGTCCGTACTTCAAAAATTAATAAGGATCCNNNN
Terms and licenses: Academic/Nonprofit Terms; Industry Terms: Not Available to Industry
Depositor comments: Please visit https://www.biorxiv.org/content/10.1101/849711v1 for bioRxiv preprint.
How to cite: pCDF_LuxR was a gift from Yolanda Schaerli (Addgene plasmid # 140039 ; http://n2t.net/addgene:140039 ; RRID:Addgene_140039)
