[The description below was written by a language model from this plasmid's Addgene catalogue record and pLannotate feature annotations shown in this document.]
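Description:
pCDF_LuxR is a low-copy bacterial expression plasmid built on a pCDF backbone for synthetic biology work in E. coli. It replicates from the CloDF13 (CDF) origin, which is compatible with other common origins and so lets the plasmid coexist with additional plasmids in the same cell. Selection relies on the aadA (SmR) aminoglycoside adenylyltransferase gene, which confers resistance to spectinomycin and streptomycin and is annotated with an AmpR (bla) promoter immediately upstream of it.

The payload is a synthetic insert of about 0.9 kb, recorded as "pLuxL and LuxR" and cloned between KpnI and BamHI. It contains the luxR coding sequence from Aliivibrio fischeri, the quorum-sensing transcriptional activator that binds the acyl-homoserine lactone autoinducer OHHL and switches on lux promoters. The stated purpose is constitutive LuxR expression, with pLuxL named as the promoter. That promoter was not picked up as a separate feature in the automated annotation. A T7 terminator follows luxR, and rrnB T1 and T2 terminators lie nearby, presumably insulating the cassette from neighbouring transcription. The short TcR and lacZα fragments and the sRNA match are probably backbone remnants or annotation noise rather than functional parts.

The sequenced record is 3,819 nt, somewhat larger than the 3,379 bp listed in the catalogue, and the record does not explain this difference. The plasmid comes from work on a synthetic toggle switch that controls spatiotemporal patterning in a concentration gradient. Its likely role there is to supply LuxR so that cells carrying partner circuit plasmids can respond to an autoinducer signal.
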