Features (pLannotate 1.2.2; 11 found; start..end, strand, type, name):
    104..195     -  promoter       AmpR promoter: bla
    243..924     -  rep_origin     CloDF13 ori (fragment): Plasmids containing the CloDF13 (CDF) origin of replication can be propagated in E. coli cells that contain additional plasmids with compatible origins.
    949..1046    -  rep_origin     CloDF13 ori (fragment): Plasmids containing the CloDF13 (CDF) origin of replication can be propagated in E. coli cells that contain additional plasmids with compatible origins.
   1143..1183    -  CDS            TcR (fragment): tetracycline efflux protein; tet; confers resistance to tetracycline
   1206..1225    -  CDS            lacZα (fragment): LacZα fragment of β-galactosidase; lacZ fragment
   1308..1415    -  ncRNA          ES222: Accession: RF02755 - ES222 sRNA
   1893..2642    +  CDS            luxR: LUXR_ALIFS - Experimental evidence at protein level: Swiss-Prot protein existence level 1. Transcriptional activator of the bioluminescence operon. Binds to the OHHL autoinducer. From Aliivibrio fischeri (Vibrio fischeri).
   2741..2788    +  terminator     T7 terminator: transcription terminator for bacteriophage T7 RNA polymerase
   2800..2843    -  terminator     rrnB T1 terminator: Escherichia coli rrnB; transcription terminator T1 from the E. coli rrnB gene
   2975..3002    +  terminator     rrnB T2 terminator: transcription terminator T2 from the E. coli rrnB gene
   3131..103     -  CDS            SmR (across the origin): aminoglycoside adenylyltransferase (Murphy, 1985); aadA; confers resistance to spectinomycin and streptomycin
>Addgene plasmid #140039 | pCDF_LuxR | addgene full sequence | sequence record 296999 | Addgene NGS Result
CGTACAAATGTACGGCCAGCAACGTCGGTTCGAGATGGCGCTCGATGACGCCAACTACCTCTGATAGTTG
AGTCGATACTTCGGCGATCACCGCTTCCCTCATACTCTTCCTTTTTCAATATTATTGAAGCATTTATCAG
GGTTATTGTCTCATGAGCGGATACATATTTGAATGTATTTAGAAAAATAAACAAATAGCTAGCTCACTCG
GTCGCTACGCTCCGGGCGTGAGACTGCGGCGGGCGCTGCGGACACATACAAAGTTACCCACAGATTCCGT
GGATAAGCAGGGGACTAACATGTGAGGCAAAACAGCAGGGCCGCGCCGGTGGCGTTTTTCCATAGGCTCC
GCCCTCCTGCCAGAGTTCACATAAACAGACGCTTTTCCGGTGCATCTGTGGGAGCCGTGAGGCTCAACCA
TGAATCTGACAGTACGGGCGAAACCCGACAGGACTTAAAGATCCCCACCGTTTCCGGCGGGTCGCTCCCT
CTTGCGCTCTCCTGTTCCGACCCTGCCGTTTACCGGATACCTGTTCCGCCTTTCTCCCTTACGGGAAGTG
TGGCGCTTTCTCATAGCTCACACACTGGTATCTCGGCTCGGTGTAGGTCGTTTGCTCCAAGCTGGGCTGT
AAGCAAGAACTCCCCGTTCAGCCCGACTGCTGCGCCTTATCCGGTAACTGTTCACTTGAGTCCAACCCGG
AAAAGCACGGTAAAACGCCACTGGCAGCAGCCATTGGTAACTGGGAGTTCGCAGAGGATTTGTTTAGCTA
AACACGCGGTTGCTCTTGAAGTGTGCGCCAAAGTCCGGCTACACTGGAAGGACAGATTTGGTTGCTGTGC
TCTGCGAAAGCCAGTTACCACGGTTAAGCAGTTCCCCAACTGACTTAACCTTCGATCAAACCACCTCCCC
AGGTGGTTTTTTCGAAGGTTAAGTCAGTTGGGGAACTGCTTAACCTTCGATCAAACCACCTCCCCAGGTG
GTTTTTTCGTTTACAGGGCAAAAGATTACGCGCAGAAAAAAAGGATCTCAAGAAGATCCTTTGATCTTTT
CTACTGAACCGCTCTAGATTTCAGTGCAATTTATCTCTTCAAATGTAGCACCTGAAGTCAGCCCCATACG
ATATAAGTTGTAATTCTCATGTTAGTCATGCCCCGCGCCCACCGGAAGGAGCTGACTGGGTTGCTCCTAG
GATGCAGTGACTCGAGTTGTAAAACGACGGCCAGTCAATTGTTGCCTCAGGCATTAGAAATAGCGCGTTA
TTGTACACGGATTAATCGCACTACAAAACAGGATCACAAACATCCTCCGCAAACAAGTATTGCAGAGTCC
CTTTGTGATCGCTTTCACGGAGCATAAAAAGGGTTATCCAAAGGTCATTGCACCAACATGGTGCTTAATG
TTTCCATTGAAGCACTATATTGGTGCAACATTCACATCGTGGTGCAGCCCTTTTGCACGATGGTGCGCAT
GATAACGCCTTTTAGGGGCAATTTAAAAGTTGGCACAGATTTCGCTTTATCTTTTTTACGGCGACACGGC
CAAAATAATTGCAGATTTCGTTACCACGACGACCATGACCAATCCAGGAGAGTTAAAGTTCAATTGGAAT
TCATTTCACCCAAGGAGCTCGTTGAGTTACCTGCAGCGATTGTACTAGTTGCGGCCGCCTGCGCACCACC
TGCAGGACCTCAGCAATCGCTTGGACCAGCTTTCTTAAGGGTACCACCTGTACGATCCTACAGGTGCTTA
TGTTAAGTAATTGTATTCCCAGCGATACAATAGTGTGACAAAAATCCAATTTATTAGAATCAAATGTCAA
TCCATTACCGTTTTAATGATATATAACACGCAAAACTTGCGACAAACAATAGGTAAGGATAAAGAGATGG
GTATGAAAAACATCAACGCCGACGATACGTACCGCATCATCAACAAAATCAAAGCTTGTCGCTCAAACAA
CGACATCAACCAGTGCCTGAGCGATATGACCAAAATGGTTCATTGCGAATATTACCTGCTGGCGATTATC
TATCCGCACAGTATGGTCAAATCAGATATTTCGATCCTGGACAACTACCCGAAAAAATGGCGTCAGTATT
ACGATGACGCCAATCTGATTAAATATGATCCGATCGTGGACTACAGTAACTCCAATCACTCCCCGATTAA
CTGGAATATCTTTGAAAACAATGCGGTCAACAAAAAATCTCCGAACGTGATCAAAGAAGCCAAAACCAGC
GGCCTGATTACGGGTTTTTCGTTCCCGATCCATACCGCAAACAATGGCTTTGGTATGCTGAGCTTCGCTC
ACTCTGAAAAAGATAACTATATTGACAGCCTGTTCCTGCATGCATGCATGAATATTCCGCTGATCGTGCC
GTCTCTGGTTGATAACTACCGTAAAATCAACATCGCTAACAACAAAAGTAACAATGACCTGACCAAACGC
GAAAAAGAATGCCTGGCGTGGGCCTGTGAAGGCAAAAGCTCTTGGGATATTAGTAAAATCCTGGGTTGTT
CCGAACGTACCGTTACGTTTCATCTGACGAACGCGCAAATGAAACTGAACACCACGAATCGCTGCCAATC
CATCTCCAAAGCAATCCTGACCGGCGCTATCGACTGTCCGTACTTCAAAAATTAATAAGGATCCGGCGCC
GCTCATTCGCTAATCGCCACGACGCGTAGTCGACCCGCCAATTCCCATGGGGCGCGCCTGCTGCCACCGC
TGAGCAATAACTAGCATAACCCCTTGGGGCCTCTAAACGGGTCTTGAGGGGTTTTTTGCCAGGCATCAAA
TAAAACGAAAGGCTCAGTCGGAAGACTGGGCCTTTCGTTTTATCTGTTGTTTGTCGGTGAACGCTCTCCT
GAGTAGGACAAATCCGCCGGGAGCGGATTTGAACGTTGTGAAGCAACGGCCCGGAGGGTGGCGGGCAGGA
CGCCCGCCATAAACTGCCAGGCATCAAACTAAGCAGAAGGCCATCCTGACGGATGGCCTTTTTGCGTTTC
AGATCTACCGGTAAACCAGCAATAGACATAAGCGGCTATTTAACGACCCTGCCCTGAACCGACGACCGGG
TCATCGTGGCCGGATCTTGCGGCCCCTCGGCTTGAACGAATTGTTAGACATTATTTGCCGACTACCTTGG
TGATCTCGCCTTTCACGTAGTGGACAAATTCTTCCAACTGATCTGCGCGCGAGGCCAAGCGATCTTCTTC
TTGTCCAAGATAAGCCTGTCTAGCTTCAAGTATGACGGGCTGATACTGGGCCGGCAGGCGCTCCATTGCC
CAGTCGGCAGCGACATCCTTCGGCGCGATTTTGCCGGTTACTGCGCTGTACCAAATGCGGGACAACGTAA
GCACTACATTTCGCTCATCGCCAGCCCAGTCGGGCGGCGAGTTCCATAGCGTTAAGGTTTCATTTAGCGC
CTCAAATAGATCCTGTTCAGGAACCGGATCAAAGAGTTCCTCCGCCGCTGGACCTACCAAGGCAACGCTA
TGTTCTCTTGCTTTTGTCAGCAAGATAGCCAGATCAATGTCGATCGTGGCTGGCTCGAAGATACCTGCAA
GAATGTCATTGCGCTGCCATTCTCCAAATTGCAGTTCGCGCTTAGCTGGATAACGCCACGGAATGATGTC
GTCGTGCACAACAATGGTGACTTCTACAGCGCGGAGAATCTCGCTCTCTCCAGGGGAAGCCGAAGTTTCC
AAAAGGTCGTTGATCAAAGCTCGCCGCGTTGTTTCATCAAGCCTTACGGTCACCGTAACCAGCAAATCAA
TATCACTGTGTGGCTTCAGGCCGTCATCCACTGCGGAGC
